>Addgene plasmid #239058 | pBAD-dApplePy1 | addgene full sequence | sequence record 476334 | Addgene NGS Result
CCGCTCGCCGCAGCCGAACGACCGAGCGCAGCGAGTCAGTGAGCGAGGAAGCGGAAGAGCGCCTGATGCG
GTATTTTCTCCTTACGCATCTGTGCGGTATTTCACACCGCATATGGTGCACTCTCAGTACAATCTGCTCT
GATGCCGCATAGTTAAGCCAGTATACACTCCGCTATCGCTACGTGACTGGGTCATGGCTGCGCCCCGACA
CCCGCCAACACCCGCTGACGCGCCCTGACGGGCTTGTCTGCTCCCGGCATCCGCTTACAGACAAGCTGTG
ACCGTCTCCGGGAGCTGCATGTGTCAGAGGTTTTCACCGTCATCACCGAAACGCGCGAGGCAGCAGATCA
ATTCGCGCGCGAAGGCGAAGCGGCATGCATAATGTGCCTGTCAAATGGACGAAGCAGGGATTCTGCAAAC
CCTATGCTACTCCGTCAAGCCGTCAATTGTCTGATTCGTTACCAATTATGACAACTTGACGGCTACATCA
TTCACTTTTTCTTCACAACCGGCACGGAACTCGCTCGGGCTGGCCCCGGTGCATTTTTTAAATACCCGCG
AGAAATAGAGTTGATCGTCAAAACCAACATTGCGACCGACGGTGGCGATAGGCATCCGGGTGGTGCTCAA
AAGCAGCTTCGCCTGGCTGATACGTTGGTCCTCGCGCCAGCTTAAGACGCTAATCCCTAACTGCTGGCGG
AAAAGATGTGACAGACGCGACGGCGACAAGCAAACATGCTGTGCGACGCTGGCGATATCAAAATTGCTGT
CTGCCAGGTGATCGCTGATGTACTGACAAGCCTCGCGTACCCGATTATCCATCGGTGGATGGAGCGACTC
GTTAATCGCTTCCATGCGCCGCAGTAACAATTGCTCAAGCAGATTTATCGCCAGCAGCTCCGAATAGCGC
CCTTCCCCTTGCCCGGCGTTAATGATTTGCCCAAACAGGTCGCTGAAATGCGGCTGGTGCGCTTCATCCG
GGCGAAAGAACCCCGTATTGGCAAATATTGACGGCCAGTTAAGCCATTCATGCCAGTAGGCGCGCGGACG
AAAGTAAACCCACTGGTGATACCATTCGCGAGCCTCCGGATGACGACCGTAGTGATGAATCTCTCCTGGC
GGGAACAGCAAAATATCACCCGGTCGGCAAACAAATTCTCGTCCCTGATTTTTCACCACCCCCTGACCGC
GAATGGTGAGATTGAGAATATAACCTTTCATTCCCAGCGGTCGGTCGATAAAAAAATCGAGATAACCGTT
GGCCTCAATCGGCGTTAAACCCGCCACCAGATGGGCATTAAACGAGTATCCCGGCAGCAGGGGATCATTT
TGCGCTTCAGCCATACTTTTCATACTCCCGCCATTCAGAGAAGAAACCAATTGTCCATATTGCATCAGAC
ATTGCCGTCACTGCGTCTTTTACTGGCTCTTCTCGCTAACCAAACCGGTAACCCCGCTTATTAAAAGCAT
TCTGTAACAAAGCGGGACCAAAGCCATGACAAAAACGCGTAACAAAAGTGTCTATAATCACGGCAGAAAA
GTCCACATTGATTATTTGCACGGCGTCACACTTTGCTATGCCATAGCATTTTTATCCATAAGATTAGCGG
ATCCTACCTGACGCTTTTTATCGCAACTCTCTACTGTTTCTCCATACCCGTTTTTTGGGCTAACAGGAGG
AATTAACCATGGGGGGTTCTCATCATCATCATCATCATGGTATGGCTAGCATGACTGGTGGACAGCAAAT
GGGTCGGGATCTGTACGACGATGACGATAAGGATCCGAGCTCGAGAATGGTGCAATCTTTCTCCGATCCG
CTGCTAGAACTGCTTTCCGATCACCCGGAATCCCAATATGACTTGCTCGAAACGCGCCATGCGCTGGAAG
GGATCGCAGCATATTACGCTGCCTTGTGCAGCTCAGATGAAGAGAAAGAGAGGATCAGAGAGTTGCATCA
TGCGATTGAGCTTGCCCAACAAAGTGGTGATCTCGATGCCGAAAGTAACGCTGTACTTCAGTATCAAATC
GCGGTGACCGAGGCAGCGCACAATGTGGTCCTTTTGCACTTGCTGAGATATATGGAGCCTATGCTCGCAC
AGAATATCCGACATAACTTTGAGCTGCTGTACTCTGGTACGGTGGTTTCCGAGCGGATGTTCCCCGAGGA
CGGCGCCCTGAAGAGCGAGGTCAAGAAGGGGCTGAGGCTGAAGGACGGCGGCCACTACGCCGTGGAGGTC
AAGACCACCTACAAGGCCAAGAAGCCCGTGCCCCTGCCCGGCGCCTACATCGTCGACATCATGTTGGACA
TCGTGTCCCACAACGAGGACTACACTATCGTGGAACAGTTCGAACGCGCCGAGGGCCGCCACCCCACCGG
CGGCCTGGACGAGCTGTACAAGGGAGGTACAGGCGGGAGTCTGGTAAGCAAGGGCGAGGAGGATGACATG
GCCATCGTCAAGGAGTTCATGCGCTTCAAGGTGCACATGGAGGGCTCCGTTAACGGCCACGAGTTCGAGA
TCGAAGGCGAGGGCGAGGGCCGCCCCTACGAGGCCTTTCAGACTGCTAAGCTGAAGGTGACCAAGGGTGG
CCCCCTGCCCTTCGCCTGGGACATCTTATCCCCTCAGTTCATGTACGGCTCCAAGGCCTACATTAAGCAC
CCAGCCGATATCCCCGACTACTTCAAGCTGTCCTTCCCCGAGGGCTTCAGCTGGGAGCGCGTGATGTACT
TCGAGGACGGCGGCATTATTCACGTTAACCAGGACTCCTCCCTGCAGGACGGCGTATTTATCTACAAGGT
GAAGCTGCGCGGCACCAACTTCCCCCCCGACGGCCCCGTAATGCAGATGAAGACCATGGGCTGGGAGTCG
GGTTGGGGACGACGAGAGATGCTGCCGCTCGTGGCCTCCCATCGCACTCGCATATTTGAAGCTATTATGG
CAGGAAAACCGGAGGAAGCCAGGGAAGCGTCACATAGACACTTGGCCTTTATTAAGGAAATCCTGCTGGA
CCGGTCAAGGGGGGAATCACGCCGCGAACTCTCATTGAGAAGGCTGGAGCAAAGAGAGAATTGAAAGCTT
GGCTGTTTTGGCGGATGAGAGAAGATTTTCAGCCTGATACAGATTAAATCAGAACGCAGAAGCGGTCTGA
TAAAACAGAATTTGCCTGGCGGCAGTAGCGCGGTGGTCCCACCTGACCCCATGCCGAACTCAGAAGTGAA
ACGCCGTAGCGCCGATGGTAGTGTGGGGTCTCCCCATGCGAGAGTAGGGAACTGCCAGGCATCAAATAAA
ACGAAAGGCTCAGTCGAAAGACTGGGCCTTTCGTTTTATCTGTTGTTTGTCGGTGAACGCTCTCCTGAGT
AGGACAAATCCGCCGGGAGCGGATTTGAACGTTGCGAAGCAACGGCCCGGAGGGTGGCGGGCAGGACGCC
CGCCATAAACTGCCAGGCATCAAATTAAGCAGAAGGCCATCCTGACGGATGGCCTTTTTGCGTTTCTACA
AACTCTTTTGTTTATTTTTCTAAATACATTCAAATATGTATCCGCTCATGAGACAATAACCCTGATAAAT
GCTTCAATAATATTGAAAAAGGAAGAGTATGAGTATTCAACATTTCCGTGTCGCCCTTATTCCCTTTTTT
GCGGCATTTTGCCTTCCTGTTTTTGCTCACCCAGAAACGCTGGTGAAAGTAAAAGATGCTGAAGATCAGT
TGGGTGCACGAGTGGGTTACATCGAACTGGATCTCAACAGCGGTAAGATCCTTGAGAGTTTTCGCCCCGA
AGAACGTTTTCCAATGATGAGCACTTTTAAAGTTCTGCTATGTGGCGCGGTATTATCCCGTGTTGACGCC
GGGCAAGAGCAACTCGGTCGCCGCATACACTATTCTCAGAATGACTTGGTTGAGTACTCACCAGTCACAG
AAAAGCATCTTACGGATGGCATGACAGTAAGAGAATTATGCAGTGCTGCCATAACCATGAGTGATAACAC
TGCGGCCAACTTACTTCTGACAACGATCGGAGGACCGAAGGAGCTAACCGCTTTTTTGCACAACATGGGG
GATCATGTAACTCGCCTTGATCGTTGGGAACCGGAGCTGAATGAAGCCATACCAAACGACGAGCGTGACA
CCACGATGCCTGTAGCAATGGCAACAACGTTGCGCAAACTATTAACTGGCGAACTACTTACTCTAGCTTC
CCGGCAACAATTAATAGACTGGATGGAGGCGGATAAAGTTGCAGGACCACTTCTGCGCTCGGCCCTTCCG
GCTGGCTGGTTTATTGCTGATAAATCTGGAGCCGGTGAGCGTGGGTCTCGCGGTATCATTGCAGCACTGG
GGCCAGATGGTAAGCCCTCCCGTATCGTAGTTATCTACACGACGGGGAGTCAGGCAACTATGGATGAACG
AAATAGACAGATCGCTGAGATAGGTGCCTCACTGATTAAGCATTGGTAACTGTCAGACCAAGTTTACTCA
TATATACTTTAGATTGATTTAAAACTTCATTTTTAATTTAAAAGGATCTAGGTGAAGATCCTTTTTGATA
ATCTCATGACCAAAATCCCTTAACGTGAGTTTTCGTTCCACTGAGCGTCAGACCCCGTAGAAAAGATCAA
AGGATCTTCTTGAGATCCTTTTTTTCTGCGCGTAATCTGCTGCTTGCAAACAAAACAACCACCGCTACCA
GCGGTGGTTTGTTTGCCGGATCAAGAGCTACCAACTCTTTTTCCGAAGGTAACTGGCTTCAGCAGAGCGC
AGATACCAAATACTGTCCTTCTAGTGTAGCCGTAGTTAGGCCACCACTTCAAGAACTCTGTAGCACCGCC
TACATACCTCGCTCTGCTAATCCTGTTACCAGTGGCTGCTGCCAGTGGCGATAAGTCGTGTCTTACCGGG
TTGGACTCAAGACGATAGTTACCGGATAAGGCGCAGCGGTCGGGCTGAACGGGGGGTTCGTGCACACAGC
CCAGCTTGGAGCGAACGACCTACACCGAACTGAGATACCTACAGCGTGAGCTATGAGAAAGCGCCACGCT
TCCCGAAGGGAGAAAGGCGGACAGGTATCCGGTAAGCGGCAGGGTCGGAACAGGAGAGCGCACGAGGGAG
CTTCCAGGGGGAAACGCCTGGTATCTTTATAGTCCTGTCGGGTTTCGCCACCTCTGACTTGAGCGTCGAT
TTTTGTGATGCTCGTCAGGGGGGCGGAGCCTATGGAAAAACGCCAGCAACGCGGCCTTTTTACGGTTCCT
GGCCTTTTGCTGGCCTTTTGCTCACATGTTCTTTCCTGCGTTATCCCCTGATTCTGTGGATAACCGTATT
ACCGCCTTTGAGTGAGCTGATA
Features (pLannotate 1.2.2; 15 found; start..end, strand, type, name):
      1..57      +  rep_origin     RSF ori (fragment): Plasmids containing the RSF 1030 origin of replication can be propagated in E. coli cells that contain additional plasmids with compatible origins.
     62..202     -  misc_feature   bom: basis of mobility region from pBR322
    304..344     -  CDS            rop (fragment): Rop protein, which maintains plasmids at low copy number; rop
    466..1344    -  CDS            araC: L-arabinose regulatory protein; araC
   1371..1655    +  promoter       araBAD promoter: araBAD; promoter of the L-arabinose operon of E. coli; the araC regulatory gene is transcribed in the opposite direction (Guzman et al., 1995)
   1701..1721    +  CDS            capTEV™ (fragment): composite tag for in vivo biotinylation, TEV protease cleavage, and 6xHis tagging
   1722..1754    +  CDS            T7 tag (gene 10 leader): leader peptide from bacteriophage T7 gene 10 promotes efficient translation in E. coli
   1758..1781    +  CDS            Xpress™ tag: Xpress™ epitope tag, including an enterokinase recognition and cleavage site
   2144..2867    +  CDS            HyPerRed (fragment): red fluorescent genetically encoded indicator for H2O2 ()
   3164..3279    +  ncRNA          5S rRNA: Accession: RF00001 - 5S ribosomal RNA
   3283..3369    +  terminator     rrnB T1 terminator: Escherichia coli rrnB; transcription terminator T1 from the E. coli rrnB gene
   3461..3488    +  terminator     rrnB T2 terminator: transcription terminator T2 from the E. coli rrnB gene
   3507..3598    +  promoter       AmpR promoter: bla
   3599..4459    +  CDS            AmpR: β-lactamase; bla; confers resistance to ampicillin, carbenicillin, and related antibiotics
   4630..5218    +  rep_origin     ori: high-copy-number ColE1/pMB1/pBR322/pUC origin of replication
