[The description below was written by a language model from this plasmid's Addgene catalogue record and pLannotate feature annotations shown in this document.]
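Description:
pBAD-dApplePy1 is a 5.3 kb bacterial expression plasmid built on the pBAD backbone for arabinose-inducible production of dApplePy1, a synthetic red fluorescent protein described as the control version of a genetically encoded pyruvate biosensor. It is propagated in E. coli from a ColE1/pMB1-type origin, listed as high copy, and is selected with ampicillin through the β-lactamase (AmpR) gene and its own promoter. Remnants of the pBR322 lineage are also annotated, including the bom mobility region and short fragments of rop and an RSF-type origin. These fragments are probably just sequence-similarity hits and not functional parts.

Expression is controlled by the araBAD promoter together with the divergently transcribed araC regulator, so transcription is repressed without L-arabinose and can be induced in a graded way when it is added. Downstream of the promoter lies an N-terminal leader typical of pBAD/His-style vectors: a short match to a His-tag-containing composite tag, the T7 gene 10 leader that aids translation, and the Xpress epitope with its enterokinase cleavage site. The 1,275 bp dApplePy1 insert is cloned in frame between XhoI and HindIII sites, both retained. The automated annotation labels about 720 bp of the insert as a fragment of HyPerRed, which most likely reflects a shared circularly permuted red fluorescent protein (mApple-derived) domain. The remaining insert sequence, presumably the pyruvate-sensing portion, is not annotated. Transcription ends at the rrnB T1 and T2 terminators.

The record supports its use for expressing, and through the tag leader likely purifying, the protein in bacteria as a comparison control alongside the responsive red pyruvate sensors. It does not state what makes this variant a control.
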