Addgene plasmid #239058: pBAD-dApplePy1
Purpose: Bacterial expression of red fluorescent pyruvate control biosensor dApplePy1
Depositing lab: Robert Campbell. Depositing organization: The University of Tokyo. Publication: High-performance genetically-encoded green and red fluorescent biosensors for pyruvate. Imai S, Hario S, Suerte C, Yamaguchi I, Sakoi K, Terai T, Takahashi-Yamashiro K, Campbell RE. bioRxiv 2025.04.17.649293 10.1101/2025.04.17.649293.
Backbone
  Vector backbone: pBAD
  Vector type: Bacterial Expression
Growth in bacteria
  Bacterial resistance: Ampicillin, 100 μg/mL
  Growth temperature: 37°C
  Growth strain: DH5alpha
  Copy number: High Copy
Gene/Insert
  Gene/Insert name: dApplePy1
  Species: Synthetic
  Insert size (bp): 1275
  Cloning method: Restriction Enzyme; 5′ cloning site XhoI (not destroyed); 3′ cloning site HindIII (not destroyed)
Terms and licenses: Academic/Nonprofit Terms; Industry Terms: Not Available to Industry
Depositor comments: Please visit ttps://doi.org/10.1101/2025.04.17.649293 for bioRxiv preprint.
How to cite: pBAD-dApplePy1 was a gift from Robert Campbell (Addgene plasmid # 239058 ; http://n2t.net/addgene:239058 ; RRID:Addgene_239058)
